>Addgene plasmid #25772 | pFAST NPC1(NTD)-3Q | addgene partial sequence | sequence record 32041 | 25772 with polyhedrin-fwd
GTTTCGTACAGTTTTGTATAAAAAAACCTATAAATATTCCGGATTATTCATACCGTCCCACCATCGGGCG
CGGATCTCGGTCCGAAACCATGAAATTCTTAGTCAACGTTGCCCTTGTTTTTATGGTCGTATACATTTCT
TACATCTATGCGGATTCGTACTACCATCACCATCACCATCACGATTACGATATCCCAACGACCGAAAACC
TGTATTTTCAGGGCGCCCAGTCCTGTGTTTGGTATGGAGAGTGTGGAATTGCATATGGGGACAAGAGGTA
CAATTGCGAATATTCTGGCCCACCAAAACCATTGCCAAAGGATGGATATGACTTAGTGCAGGAACTCTGT
CCAGGATTCTTCTTTGGCCAGGTCAGTCTCTGTTGTGATGTTCGGCAGCTTCAGACACTAAAAGACAACC
TGCAGCTGCCTCTACAGTTTCTGTCCAGATGTCCATCCTGTTTTTATAACCTACTGAACCTGTTTTGTGA
GCTGACATGTAGCCCTCGACAGAGTCAGTTTTTGCAGGTTACAGCTACTGAAGATTATGTTGATCCTGTT
ACAAACCAGACGAAAACAAATGTGAAAGAGTTACAATACTACGTCGGACAGAGTTTTGCCAATGCAATGT
ACAATGCCTGCCGGGATGTGGAGGCCCCCTCAAGTAATGACAAGGCCCTGGGACTCCTGTGTGGGAAGGA
CGCTGACGCCTGTCAGGCCACCAACTGGATTGAATACATGTTCAATAAGGACAATGGACAGGCACCTTTT
ACCATCACTCCTGTGTTTTCAGATTTTCCAGTCCATGGGATGGAGCCCATGAACAATGCCACCAAAGGCT
GTGACGAGTCTGTGGATGAGGTCACAGCACCATGTA
