[The description below was written by a language model from this plasmid's Addgene catalogue record.]
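Description:
pFAST NPC1(NTD)-3Q is an insect-cell expression construct built on the commercial pFASTBAC backbone (about 5 kb without insert). It is a baculovirus donor-type plasmid that is propagated in E. coli under ampicillin selection. Vectors of this family are generally used to transfer an expression cassette into a baculovirus genome so that recombinant virus can drive protein production in cultured insect cells. The record does not list the promoter or terminator explicitly, but the recommended sequencing primers (polyhedrin forward and SV40 polyA reverse) suggest that the insert sits between a polyhedrin promoter and an SV40 polyadenylation signal, the usual arrangement for this backbone. No feature table is provided, so other backbone elements cannot be confirmed from the record.

The payload is a 687 bp fragment of human NPC1, the Niemann-Pick C1 protein, encoding only residues 23–252, which correspond to the N-terminal domain. It was cloned between SfoI and EcoRI sites, both of which are retained. Three asparagine-to-glutamine substitutions (N70Q, N122Q, N185Q) give the construct its "3Q" name. Changes of this kind typically remove N-linked glycosylation sites, although the record does not state that rationale. The backbone supplies an N-terminal His tag for affinity purification, followed by a TEV protease cleavage site that allows the tag to be removed afterwards. The associated publication concerns the structure of the NPC1 N-terminal domain and its roles in cholesterol binding and transfer, so the plasmid is suited to producing purified recombinant domain for structural and biochemical studies.
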