Addgene plasmid #25772: pFAST NPC1(NTD)-3Q
Depositing lab: Johann Deisenhofer. Depositing organization: University of Texas Southwestern Medical Center. Publication: Structure of N-terminal domain of NPC1 reveals distinct subdomains for binding and transfer of cholesterol. Kwon HJ, Abi-Mosleh L, Wang ML, Deisenhofer J, Goldstein JL, Brown MS, Infante RE. Cell. 2009 Jun 26. 137(7):1213-24. 10.1016/j.cell.2009.03.049 PubMed 19563754.
Backbone
  Vector backbone: pFASTBAC
  Backbone manufacturer: invitrogen
  Backbone size w/o insert (bp): 5000
  Vector type: Insect Expression
Growth in bacteria
  Bacterial resistance: Ampicillin, 100 μg/mL
  Growth temperature: 37°C
  Growth strain: DH5alpha
  Copy number: Unknown
Gene/Insert
  Gene/Insert name: npc1
  Species: H. sapiens (human)
  Insert size (bp): 687
  Mutation: aa23-252 only; N70Q N122Q N185Q
  Entrez Gene: NPC1 (a.k.a. NPC, POGZ, SLC65A1)
  Tag / fusion protein: His (N terminal on backbone)
  Cloning method: Restriction Enzyme; 5′ cloning site SFO1 (not destroyed); 3′ cloning site ECOR1 (not destroyed)
  Sequencing primers: 5′ Polyhedrin forward; 3′ SV40pA-R
Terms and licenses: Academic/Nonprofit Terms; Industry Terms: Not Available to Industry
Depositor comments: There is a TEV cleavage site downstream of His tag.
How to cite: pFAST NPC1(NTD)-3Q was a gift from Johann Deisenhofer (Addgene plasmid # 25772 ; http://n2t.net/addgene:25772 ; RRID:Addgene_25772)
